>Addgene plasmid #221747 | pMRXIP-GFP-P4M-SidMx2 | addgene full sequence | sequence record 443183 | Addgene NGS Result
GACATTGATTATTGACTAGTTATTAATAGTAATCAATTACGGGGTCATTAGTTCATAGCCCATATATGGA
GTTCCGCGTTACATAACTTACGGTAAATGGCCCGCCTGGCTGACCGCCCAACGACCCCCGCCCATTGACG
TCAATAATGACGTATGTTCCCATAGTAACGCCAATAGGGACTTTCCATTGACGTCAATGGGTGGAGTATT
TACGGTAAACTGCCCACTTGGCAGTACATCAAGTGTATCATATGCCAAGTACGCCCCCTATTGACGTCAA
TGACGGTAAATGGCCCGCCTGGCATTATGCCCAGTACATGACCTTATGGGACTTTCCTACTTGGCAGTAC
ATCTACGTATTAGTCATCGCTATTACCATGCTAGAGAACCATCAGATGTTTCCAGGGTGCCCCAAGGACC
TGAAATGACCCTGTGCCTTATTTGAACTAACCAATCAGTTCGCTTCTCGCTTCTGTTCGCGCGCTTCTGC
TCCCCGAGCTCAATAAAAGAGCCCACAACCCCTCACTCGGCGCGCCAGTCCTCCGATTGACTGAGTCGCC
CGGGTACCCGTGTATCCAATAAACCCTCTTGCAGTTGCATCCGACTTGTGGTCTCGCTGTTCCTTGGGAG
GGTCTCCTCTGAGTGATTGACTACCCGTCAGCGGGGGTCTTTCATTTGGGGGCTCGTCCGGGATCGGGAG
ACCCCTGCCCAGGGACCACCGACCCACCACCGGGAGGTAAGCTGGCCAGCAACTTATCTGTGTCTGTCCG
ATTGTCTAGTGTCTATGACTGATTTTATGCGCCTGCGTCGGTACTAGTTAGCTAACTAGCTCTGTATCTG
GCGGACCCGTGGTGGAACTGACGAGTTCGGAACACCCGGCCGCAACCCTGGGAGACGTCCCAGGGACTTC
GGGGGCCGTTTTTGTGGCCCGACCTGAGTCCAAAAATCCCGATCGTTTTGGACTCTTTGGTGCACCCCCC
TTAGAGGAGGGATATGTGGTTCTGGTAGGAGACGAGAACCTAAAACAGTTCCCGCCTCCGTCTGAATTTT
TGCTTTCGGTTTGGGACCGAAGCCGCGCCGCGCGTCTTGTCTGCTGCAGCATCGTTCTGTGTTGTCTCTG
TCTGACTGTGTTTCTGTATTTGTCTGAAAATATGGGCCCGGGCCAGACTGTTACCACTCCCTTAAGTTTG
ACCTTAGGTCACTGGAAAGATGTCGAGCGGATCGCTCACAACCAGTCGGTAGATGTCAAGAAGAGACGTT
GGGTTACCTTCTGCTCTGCAGAATGGCCAACCTTTAACGTCGGATGGCCGCGAGACGGCACCTTTAACCG
AGACCTCATCACCCAGGTTAAGATCAAGGTCTTTTCACCTGGCCCGCATGGACACCCAGACCAGGTCCCC
TACATCGTGACCTGGGAAGCCTTGGCTTTTGACCCCCCTCCCTGGGTCAAGCCCTTTGTACACCCTAAGC
CTCCGCCTCCTCTTCCTCCATCCGCCCCGTCTCTCCCCCTTGAACCTCCTCGTTCGACCCCGCCTCGATC
CTCCCTTTATCCAGCCCTCACTCCTTCTCTAGGCGCCCCCATATGGCCATATGAGATCTTATATGGGGCA
CCCCCGCCCCTTGTAAACTTCCCTGACCCTGACATGACAAGAGTTACTAACAGCCCCTCTCTCCAAGCTC
ACTTACAGGCTCTCTACTTAGTCCAGCACGAAGTCTGGAGACCTCTGGCGGCAGCCTACCAAGAACAACT
GGACCGACCGGTGGTACCTCACCCTTACCGAGTCGGCGACACAGTGTGGGTCCGCCGACACCAGACTAAG
AACCTAGAACCTCGCTGGAAAGGACCTTACACAGTCCTGCTGACCACCCCCACCGCCCTCAAAGTAGACG
GCATCGCAGCTTGGATACACGCCGCCCACGTGAAGGCTGCCGACCCCGGGGGTGGACCATCCTCTAGACT
GCCGGATCTGCCATCGATATAAAGCTTTCGGGATCCATGGTGAGCAAGGGCGAGGAGCTGTTCACCGGGG
TGGTGCCCATCCTGGTCGAGCTGGACGGCGACGTAAACGGCCACAAGTTCAGCGTGTCCGGCGAGGGCGA
GGGCGATGCCACCTACGGCAAGCTGACCCTGAAGTTCATCTGCACCACCGGCAAGCTGCCCGTGCCCTGG
CCCACCCTCGTGACCACCCTGACCTACGGCGTGCAGTGCTTCAGCCGCTACCCCGACCACATGAAGCAGC
ACGACTTCTTCAAGTCCGCCATGCCCGAAGGCTACGTCCAGGAGCGCACCATCTTCTTCAAGGACGACGG
CAACTACAAGACCCGCGCCGAGGTGAAGTTCGAGGGCGACACCCTGGTGAACCGCATCGAGCTGAAGGGC
ATCGACTTCAAGGAGGACGGCAACATCCTGGGGCACAAGCTGGAGTACAACTACAACAGCCACAACGTCT
ATATCATGGCCGACAAGCAGAAGAACGGCATCAAGGTGAACTTCAAGATCCGCCACAACATCGAGGACGG
CAGCGTGCAGCTCGCCGACCACTACCAGCAGAACACCCCCATCGGCGACGGCCCCGTGCTGCTGCCCGAC
AACCACTACCTGAGCACCCAGTCCGCCCTGAGCAAAGACCCCAACGAGAAGCGCGATCACATGGTCCTGC
TGGAGTTCGTGACCGCCGCCGGGATCACTCTCGGCATGGACGAGCTGTACAAGTCCGGACTCAGATCTCG
AGCTCAAGCTTCGAATTCTGGTGGTAGTGCTTCCGGACTCAGATCCACGGCAAGCACGGAAAACTTTAAA
AATGTTAAAGAAAAATATCAGCAAATGCGAGGTGATGCTTTAAAAACAGAAATCCTGGCTGATTTCAAGG
ATAAACTGGCTGAAGCTACCGATGAACAGAGCCTTAAGCAAATTGTTGCTGAATTGAAAAGTAAAGATGA
ATATAGAATTTTGGCTAAGGGGCAAGGGTTAACAACCCAGCTTTTAGGGTTAAAGACAAGTTCAGTGTCT
TCATTTGAGAAAATGGTTGAGGAAACAAGAGAAAGTATTAAGTCTCAAGAAAGACAAACCATTAAGATAA
AAGGTGGTAGTGCTGTCGACGGTGGTAGTGCTTCCGGACTCAGATCCACGGCAAGCACGGAAAACTTTAA
AAATGTTAAAGAAAAATATCAGCAAATGCGAGGTGATGCTTTAAAAACAGAAATCCTGGCTGATTTCAAG
GATAAACTGGCTGAAGCTACCGATGAACAGAGCCTTAAGCAAATTGTTGCTGAATTGAAAAGTAAAGATG
AATATAGAATTTTGGCTAAGGGGCAAGGGTTAACAACCCAGCTTTTAGGGTTAAAGACAAGTTCAGTGTC
TTCATTTGAGAAAATGGTTGAGGAAACAAGAGAAAGTATTAAGTCTCAAGAAAGACAAACCATTAAGATA
AAATAAGAATTCGGGTCTCGAGAGCGGCCGCTACGTAAATTCCGCCCCCCCCCCTAACGTTACTGGCCGA
AGCCGCTTGGAATAAGGCCGGTGTGCGTTTGTCTATATGTTATTTTCCACCATATTGCCGTCTTTTGGCA
ATGTGAGGGCCCGGAAACCTGGCCCTGTCTTCTTGACGAGCATTCCTAGGGGTCTTTCCCCTCTCGCCAA
AGGAATGCAAGGTCTGTTGAATGTCGTGAAGGAAGCAGTTCCTCTGGAAGTTTCTTGAAGACAAACAACG
TCTGTAGCGACCCTTTGCAGGCAGCGGAACCCCCCACCTGGCGACAGGTGCCTCTGCGGCCAAAAGCCAC
GTGTATAAGATACACCTGCAAAGGCGGCACAACCCCAGTGCCACGTTGTGAGTTGGATAGTTGTGGAAAG
AGTCAAATGGCTCTCCTCAAGCGTATTCAACAAGGGGCTGAAGGATGCCCAGAAGGTACCCCATTGTATG
GGATCTGATCTGGGGCCTCGGTGCACATGCTTTACATGTGTTTAGTCGAGGTTAAAAAAACGTCTAGGCC
CCCCGAACCACGGGGACGTGGTTTTCCTTTGAAAAACACGATGATAATATGGCCACAACCGTCGACATGA
CCGAGTACAAGCCCACGGTGCGCCTCGCCACCCGCGACGACGTCCCCCGGGCCGTACGCACCCTCGCCGC
CGCGTTCGCCGACTACCCCGCCACGCGCCACACCGTCGACCCGGACCGCCACATCGAGCGGGTCACCGAG
CTGCAAGAACTCTTCCTCACGCGCGTCGGGCTCGACATCGGCAAGGTGTGGGTCGCGGACGACGGCGCCG
CGGTGGCGGTCTGGACCACGCCGGAGAGCGTCGAAGCGGGGGCGGTGTTCGCCGAGATCGGCCCGCGCAT
GGCCGAGTTGAGCGGTTCCCGGCTGGCCGCGCAGCAACAGATGGAAGGCCTCCTGGCGCCGCACCGGCCC
AAGGAGCCCGCGTGGTTCCTGGCCACCGTCGGCGTCTCGCCCGACCACCAGGGCAAGGGTCTGGGCAGCG
CCGTCGTGCTCCCCGGAGTGGAGGCGGCCGAGCGCGCCGGGGTGCCCGCCTTCCTGGAGACCTCCGCGCC
CCGCAACCTCCCCTTCTACGAGCGGCTCGGCTTCACCGTCACCGCCGACGTCGAGGTGCCCGAAGGACCG
CGCACCTGGTGCATGACCCGCAAGCCCGGTGCCTGAGTCGACCGCCCGCCCCACGACCCGCAGCGCCCGA
CCGAAAGGAGCGCACGACCCCATGGCTCGACGATAAAATAAAAGATTTTATTTAGTCTCCAGAAAAAGGG
GGGAATGAAAGACCCCACCTGTAGGTTTGGCAAGCTAGCTTAAGTAACGCCATTTTGCAAGGCATGGAAA
AATACATAACTGAGAATAGAGAAGTTCAGATCAAGGTCAGGAACAGATGGAACAGCTGAATATGGGCCAA
ACAGGATATCTGTGGTAAGCAGTTCCTGCCCCGGCTCAGGGCCAAGAACAGATGGAACAGCTGAATATGG
GCCAAACAGGATATCTGTGGTAAGCAGTTCCTGCCCCGGCTCAGGGCCAAGAACAGATGGTCCCCAGATG
CGGTCCAGCCCTCAGCAGTTTCTAGAGAACCATCAGATGTTTCCAGGGTGCCCCAAGGACCTGAAATGAC
CCTGTGCCTTATTTGAACTAACCAATCAGTTCGCTTCTCGCTTCTGTTCGCGCGCTTCTGCTCCCCGAGC
TCAATAAAAGAGCCCACAACCCCTCACTCGGGGCGCCAGTCCTCCGATTGACTGAGTCGCCCGGGTACCC
GTGTATCCAATAAACCCTCTTGCAGTTGCATCCGACTTGTGGTCTCGCTGTTCCTTGGGAGGGTCTCCTC
TGAGTGATTGACTACCCGTCAGCGGGGGTCTTTCACATGCAGCATGTATCAAAATTAATTTGGTTTTTTT
TCTTAAGTATTTACATTAAATGGCCATAGTTGCATTAATGAATCGGCCAACGCGCGGGGAGAGGCGGTTT
GCGTATTGGGCGCTCTTCCGCTTCCTCGCTCACTGACTCGCTGCGCTCGGTCGTTCGGCTGCGGCGAGCG
GTATCAGCTCACTCAAAGGCGGTAATACGGTTATCCACAGAATCAGGGGATAACGCAGGAAAGAACATGT
GAGCAAAAGGCCAGCAAAAGGCCAGGAACCGTAAAAAGGCCGCGTTGCTGGCGTTTTTCCATAGGCTCCG
CCCCCCTGACGAGCATCACAAAAATCGACGCTCAAGTCAGAGGTGGCGAAACCCGACAGGACTATAAAGA
TACCAGGCGTTTCCCCCTGGAAGCTCCCTCGTGCGCTCTCCTGTTCCGACCCTGCCGCTTACCGGATACC
TGTCCGCCTTTCTCCCTTCGGGAAGCGTGGCGCTTTCTCATAGCTCACGCTGTAGGTATCTCAGTTCGGT
GTAGGTCGTTCGCTCCAAGCTGGGCTGTGTGCACGAACCCCCCGTTCAGCCCGACCGCTGCGCCTTATCC
GGTAACTATCGTCTTGAGTCCAACCCGGTAAGACACGACTTATCGCCACTGGCAGCAGCCACTGGTAACA
GGATTAGCAGAGCGAGGTATGTAGGCGGTGCTACAGAGTTCTTGAAGTGGTGGCCTAACTACGGCTACAC
TAGAAGAACAGTATTTGGTATCTGCGCTCTGCTGAAGCCAGTTACCTTCGGAAAAAGAGTTGGTAGCTCT
TGATCCGGCAAACAAACCACCGCTGGTAGCGGTGGTTTTTTTGTTTGCAAGCAGCAGATTACGCGCAGAA
AAAAAGGATCTCAAGAAGATCCTTTGATCTTTTCTACGGGGTCTGACGCTCAGTGGAACGAAAACTCACG
TTAAGGGATTTTGGTCATGAGATTATCAAAAAGGATCTTCACCTAGATCCTTTTGCGGCCGGCCGCAAAT
CAATCTAAAGTATATATGAGTAAACTTGGTCTGACAGTTACCAATGCTTAATCAGTGAGGCACCTATCTC
AGCGATCTGTCTATTTCGTTCATCCATAGTTGCCTGACTCCCCGTCGTGTAGATAACTACGATACGGGAG
GGCTTACCATCTGGCCCCAGTGCTGCAATGATACCGCGAGACCCACGCTCACCGGCTCCAGATTTATCAG
CAATAAACCAGCCAGCCGGAAGGGCCGAGCGCAGAAGTGGTCCTGCAACTTTATCCGCCTCCATCCAGTC
TATTAATTGTTGCCGGGAAGCTAGAGTAAGTAGTTCGCCAGTTAATAGTTTGCGCAACGTTGTTGCCATT
GCTACAGGCATCGTGGTGTCACGCTCGTCGTTTGGTATGGCTTCATTCAGCTCCGGTTCCCAACGATCAA
GGCGAGTTACATGATCCCCCATGTTGTGCAAAAAAGCGGTTAGCTCCTTCGGTCCTCCGATCGTTGTCAG
AAGTAAGTTGGCCGCAGTGTTATCACTCATGGTTATGGCAGCACTGCATAATTCTCTTACTGTCATGCCA
TCCGTAAGATGCTTTTCTGTGACTGGTGAGTACTCAACCAAGTCATTCTGAGAATAGTGTATGCGGCGAC
CGAGTTGCTCTTGCCCGGCGTCAACACGGGATAATACCGCGCCACATAGCAGAACTTTAAAAGTGCTCAT
CATTGGAAAACGTTCTTCGGGGCGAAAACTCTCAAGGATCTTACCGCTGTTGAGATCCAGTTCGATGTAA
CCCACTCGTGCACCCAACTGATCTTCAGCATCTTTTACTTTCACCAGCGTTTCTGGGTGAGCAAAAACAG
GAAGGCAAAATGCCGCAAAAAAGGGAATAAGGGCGACACGGAAATGTTGAATACTCATACTCTTCCTTTT
TCAATATTATTGAAGCATTTATCAGGGTTATTGTCTCATGAGCGGATACATATTTGAATGTATTTAGAAA
AATAAACAAATAGGGGTTCCGCGCACATTTCCCCGAAAAGTGCCACCTGACGTCTAAGAAACCATTATTA
TCATGACATTAACCTATAAAAATAGGCGTATCACGAGGCCCTTTCGTCTTCACTATAGGAGCTTGGCCCA
TTGCATACGTTGTATCCATATCATAATATGTACATTTATATTGGCTCATGTCCAACATTACCGCCATGTT
Features (pLannotate 1.2.2; 17 found; start..end, strand, type, name):
      1..380     +  enhancer       CMV enhancer: human cytomegalovirus immediate early enhancer
    381..676     +  LTR            3' LTR (ΔU3) (fragment): self-inactivating 3' long terminal repeat (LTR) from Moloney murine leukemia virus
    739..1096    +  misc_feature   MMLV Ψ: packaging signal of Moloney murine leukemia virus (MMLV)
   1161..1577    +  CDS            gag (truncated): truncated Moloney murine leukemia virus (MMLV) gag gene lacking the start codon
   1587..1961    +  misc_feature   pol region: Moloney murine leukemia virus (MMLV) pol region containing the splice acceptor site
   1997..2713    +  CDS            EGFP: EGFP is a basic (constitutively fluorescent) green fluorescent protein published in 1996, derived from Aequorea victoria. It is reported to be a rapidly-maturing weak dimer with moderate acid sensitivity.
   2714..2750    +  misc_feature   MCS (fragment): multiple cloning site
   2777..3082    +  CDS            P4M: high-affinity phosphatidylinositol 4-phosphate binding module of SidM (DrrA) from Legionella pneumophila (Hammond et al., 2014)
   3128..3433    +  CDS            P4M: high-affinity phosphatidylinositol 4-phosphate binding module of SidM (DrrA) from Legionella pneumophila (Hammond et al., 2014)
   3475..4050    +  misc_feature   IRES2: internal ribosome entry site (IRES) of the encephalomyocarditis virus (EMCV)
   4057..4656    +  CDS            PuroR: puromycin N-acetyltransferase; pac from Streptomyces alboniger; confers resistance to puromycin
   4764..4885    +  LTR            3' LTR (ΔU3) (fragment): self-inactivating 3' long terminal repeat (LTR) from Moloney murine leukemia virus
   4886..5355    +  LTR            LTR: long terminal repeat from Moloney murine leukemia virus
   5421..5473    -  CDS            lacI (fragment): lac repressor; lacI; The lac repressor binds to the lac operator to inhibit transcription in E. coli. This inhibition can be relieved by adding lactose or isopropyl-β-D-thiogalactopyranoside (IPTG).
   5656..6244    -  rep_origin     ori: high-copy-number ColE1/pMB1/pBR322/pUC origin of replication
   6408..7268    -  CDS            AmpR: β-lactamase; bla; confers resistance to ampicillin, carbenicillin, and related antibiotics
   7269..7373    -  promoter       AmpR promoter: bla
