[The description below was written by a language model from this plasmid's Addgene catalogue record and pLannotate feature annotations shown in this document.]
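Description:
pMRXIP-GFP-P4M-SidMx2 is a Moloney murine leukemia virus-based retroviral vector built on the pMRX-IP backbone for stable expression of a fluorescent lipid probe in mammalian cells. It is maintained in E. coli through a high-copy ColE1/pUC-type origin and an ampicillin resistance gene (β-lactamase with its own promoter). The viral portion begins with a CMV enhancer fused to an LTR fragment, a hybrid 5' arrangement that typically drives strong genomic RNA transcription in packaging cells. This is followed by the MMLV Ψ packaging signal, a truncated gag lacking its start codon, and a pol region carrying the splice acceptor. MMLV LTR sequences close the provirus at the 3' end.

The payload is EGFP fused at the N terminus, via a short cloning-site-derived linker, to two tandem copies of P4M. P4M is the high-affinity phosphatidylinositol 4-phosphate (PI4P)-binding module of SidM/DrrA from Legionella pneumophila (residues 546–647). Duplicating the domain generally increases avidity for PI4P-containing membranes, so the fusion reports PI4P localisation in live or fixed cells. Downstream, an EMCV IRES links the probe to a drug-resistance gene on the same transcript, so selected cells should also express the reporter.

The catalogue lists blasticidin as the mammalian selectable marker. However, the sequence annotation identifies the gene after the IRES as puromycin N-acetyltransferase, which matches the "IP" (IRES-puro) backbone name, so puromycin appears to be the actual selection. The associated study used the probe to examine PI4P accumulation on maturing autophagosomes in relation to syntaxin 17 recruitment.
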