Addgene plasmid #221747: pMRXIP-GFP-P4M-SidMx2
Purpose: Stable expression of GFP-P4M-SidMx2 in mammalian cells
Depositing lab: Noboru Mizushima. Depositing organization: The University of Tokyo. Publication: Syntaxin 17 recruitment to mature autophagosomes is temporally regulated by PI4P accumulation. Shinoda S, Sakai Y, Matsui T, Uematsu M, Koyama-Honda I, Sakamaki JI, Yamamoto H, Mizushima N. Elife. 2024 Jun 4;12:RP92189. doi: 10.7554/eLife.92189. PubMed 38831696.
Backbone
  Vector backbone: pMRX-IP
  Backbone manufacturer: Dr.Shoji Yamaoka of Tokyo Medical and Dental University
  Backbone size w/o insert (bp): 6137
  Total vector size (bp): 7560
  Vector type: Mammalian Expression, Retroviral
  Selectable markers: Blasticidin
Growth in bacteria
  Bacterial resistance: Ampicillin, 100 μg/mL
  Growth temperature: 37°C
  Growth strain: NEB Stable
  Growth instructions: 100 μg/mL
  Copy number: High Copy
Gene/Insert
  Gene/Insert name: P4M-SidM(546-647)x2
  Species: Legionella pneumophila
  Insert size (bp): 721
  GenBank ID: DQ845395.1
  Tag / fusion protein: GFP (N terminal on insert)
  Cloning method: Gibson Cloning
  Sequencing primers: 5′ ATataAAGCTTtcgGGATCCatggtgagcaagggc; 3′ CTCGAGacccGAATTCttattttatcttaat
Terms and licenses: Academic/Nonprofit Terms; Industry Terms: Not Available to Industry
How to cite: pMRXIP-GFP-P4M-SidMx2 was a gift from Noboru Mizushima (Addgene plasmid # 221747 ; http://n2t.net/addgene:221747 ; RRID:Addgene_221747)
